>Addgene plasmid #19842 | pCin4-3xFLAG-MKL1 S449A | addgene partial sequence | sequence record 25608 | hMKL1-R 5'-tgtctttctcctgcagcatc-3'
CCTNNNCTCGCCGCCCCCAGGGCTCAGGCAACAGGACCCGGCCCGGGGGCCCTCCTCCTTCACGAGGATC
TGCAGTGGCGAGGCCTGCAGGGTCAGCTGCGTCAGAGGTGATGTCACCATCTCACCAAAGGTGTCCCCGG
GGGTGGAGTTTTCATCGCCCGTGCTGAGCAGTGAGCGCTCCGAGGGGGTGGGAGACACGGGGGGCGTGGC
GCCCGTGCTGCCAAACTTCACCACCCCACTGCTGGCCACCGTGGCCACCACCACCTCAGCTGGAGCCAGG
CCTGCTGCCACCAGGGCTGGCCCCGTGCTCAGCCGGGCCGCTGGGAAGGCTACCACCACCTCGCCAGCCT
TGTGCAGGATAGAGGTGGCGGCAGGGGCCTTGGGGGCTCCTGGCACAGGGCTGATTTGGTCTTGATAGGC
TCGAAGGCGCTCAATCAGCTCAGTTTTGGTGCCCGAGACAGGCAGTGATCGCAACTTCAGCTCCTGCTTC
AGCTCTGCCACCTTCATGTCGTCCAGGTTGGCCGGCAGGGCTCCCGGCTTGCCAGTCAGTGAGGTGCTGT
TTANGNNNNNTTACCNAAANNCACAAGGGGCGCCCAACTGACTCTATGTATGAAGTCTATGATNTGNGTG
TCNNNGGTNCCNTGCTTCAAGGNTTGCCTNAATGTTGACTTTGGCGGGGCAGCAGATGGCTGGTAGTGNG
GTNCTGCTGTGCTGCTGGTGAGNCTGCACTGAAGAANACTGTGTGTGAGACTGCTAGANATCATGGGGTG
CCCCTGTCTGTTTGTCGGGGATNATGTGAATGACTTTACTTGTTACTCTGCTCTGTGCTGATNNTG
