[The description below was written by a language model from this plasmid's Addgene catalogue record.]
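Description:
pCin4-3xFLAG-MKL1 S449A is a mammalian expression plasmid built on the pCin4 backbone (about 5.3 kb without insert). It is propagated in E. coli as a high-copy plasmid under ampicillin selection. The record does not state the promoter that drives the insert, any mammalian selection marker, or the origin of replication, and no feature table is available to confirm these elements.

The payload is a roughly 2.8 kb human MKL1 coding sequence (gene symbol MRTFA, also known as MAL, BSAC or MRTF-A), cloned between EcoRI and BamHI sites that both remain intact. MKL1 is a coactivator of serum response factor. This version carries a point mutation that changes serine 449 to alanine, which removes a potential phosphoacceptor residue. The protein is expressed with an N-terminal 3xFLAG tag supplied by the vector. According to the depositor, this tag derives from a commercial 3xFLAG CMV vector, contains variant FLAG repeats, and is recognised well by the M2 anti-FLAG monoclonal antibody, so it is suited to immunoblotting, immunoprecipitation or immunofluorescence of the exogenous protein.

The associated publication reports that serum-induced phosphorylation of MKL1 through the ERK1/2 pathway inhibits its nuclear localization. In that context, the construct most plausibly serves as a non-phosphorylatable mutant for comparison with wild-type tagged MKL1 in transfected mammalian cells. Such comparisons would test how phosphorylation at this site affects MKL1 subcellular distribution and its SRF coactivator function.
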