Addgene plasmid #19842: pCin4-3xFLAG-MKL1 S449A
Depositing lab: Ron Prywes. Depositing organization: Columbia University. Publication: Serum-induced phosphorylation of the serum response factor coactivator MKL1 by the extracellular signal-regulated kinase 1/2 pathway inhibits its nuclear localization. Muehlich S, Wang R, Lee SM, Lewis TC, Dai C, Prywes R. Mol Cell Biol. 2008 Oct;28(20):6302-13. doi: 10.1128/MCB.00427-08. Epub 2008 Aug 11. PubMed 18694962.
Backbone
  Vector backbone: pCin4
  Backbone manufacturer: S Rees et al., BioTechniques 1996
  Backbone size w/o insert (bp): 5257
  Vector type: Mammalian Expression
Growth in bacteria
  Bacterial resistance: Ampicillin, 100 μg/mL
  Growth temperature: 37°C
  Growth strain: DH5alpha
  Copy number: High Copy
Gene/Insert
  Gene/Insert name: MKL1 S449A (alt name: MAL, BSAC, MRTF-A)
  Species: H. sapiens (human)
  Insert size (bp): 2800
  Mutation: changed Serine 449 to Alanine
  Entrez Gene: MRTFA (a.k.a. BSAC, MAL, MKL, MKL1, MRTF-A)
  Tag / fusion protein: 3xFLAG (N terminal on backbone)
  Cloning method: Restriction Enzyme; 5′ cloning site EcoRI (not destroyed); 3′ cloning site BamHI (not destroyed)
  Sequencing primers: 5′ NA
Terms and licenses: Academic/Nonprofit Terms; Industry Terms: Not Available to Industry
Depositor comments: The 3xFlag in the vector is from Sigma, p3xFlag-CMV-7.1 has variant flag sequences (DYKDHD) and is recognized well by their anti-flag monoclonal M2.
How to cite: pCin4-3xFLAG-MKL1 S449A was a gift from Ron Prywes (Addgene plasmid # 19842 ; http://n2t.net/addgene:19842 ; RRID:Addgene_19842)
